Addgene plasmid #199256: AB65_pCAG.Cas9-D10A.rBGpA
Purpose: Expression construct encoding the SpCas9-D10A nickase
Depositing lab: Manuel Goncalves. Depositing organization: Leiden University Medical Center. Publication: Precise and broad scope genome editing based on high-specificity Cas9 nickases. Wang Q, Liu J, Janssen JM, Le Bouteiller M, Frock RL, Goncalves MAFV. Nucleic Acids Res. 2021 Jan 25;49(2):1173-1198. doi: 10.1093/nar/gkaa1236. PubMed 33398349.
Backbone
  Vector backbone: pBR322
  Backbone size w/o insert (bp): 4965
  Total vector size (bp): 9215
  Vector type: Mammalian Expression, CRISPR
Growth in bacteria
  Bacterial resistance: Ampicillin, 100 μg/mL
  Growth temperature: 37°C
  Growth strain: DH5alpha
  Copy number: High Copy
Gene/Insert
  Gene/Insert name: SpCas9.D10A nickase
  Species: Streptococcus pyogenes
  Insert size (bp): 4137
  Mutation: D10A
  Promoter: CAG promoter
  Tag / fusion protein: SV40 NLS (C terminal on insert)
  Cloning method: Unknown
  Sequencing primers: 5′ M13 rev; 3′ M13 fwd
Resource information
  A portion of this plasmid was derived from a plasmid made by: Insert derived from SpCas9 described in: Mali et al. Science 2013 339:823-826 (Addgene plasmid # 41815).
Terms and licenses: Academic/Nonprofit Terms; Industry Terms: Not Available to Industry
Depositor comments: The insert SpCas9 was modified via the introduction of the RuvC nuclease domain-disabling mutation D10A and placed in a pCAG.rBGpA expression plasmid backbone.
How to cite: AB65_pCAG.Cas9-D10A.rBGpA was a gift from Manuel Goncalves (Addgene plasmid # 199256 ; http://n2t.net/addgene:199256 ; RRID:Addgene_199256)
