[The description below was written by a language model from this plasmid's Addgene catalogue record and pLannotate feature annotations shown in this document.]
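Description:
AB65_pCAG.Cas9-D10A.rBGpA is a mammalian expression plasmid of about 9.2 kb that encodes the D10A nickase form of Streptococcus pyogenes Cas9. The backbone is listed as pBR322-derived and is propagated in E. coli as a high-copy plasmid. It carries a ColE1/pMB1-type origin and a β-lactamase gene, driven by its own promoter, for ampicillin selection. The annotation also detects backbone remnants with no role in the mammalian cassette: partial bom and rop sequences, lacZα and lacI fragments, and a lac promoter/operator with a CAP binding site.

The payload is a single Pol II transcription unit. The CAG promoter consists of the CMV immediate-early enhancer, the chicken β-actin promoter and a chimeric β-actin/β-globin intron, and gives strong, broadly active expression in mammalian cells. It drives the Cas9 open reading frame, which per the record has an SV40 nuclear localisation signal at its C terminus, although this is not annotated separately in the feature table. Transcripts are terminated by the rabbit β-globin polyadenylation signal. The short "HBB" fragment just upstream of that signal is most likely part of the same β-globin 3′ region rather than a distinct coding element.

The insert derives from a previously described SpCas9 expression construct. The D10A substitution disables the RuvC nuclease domain, so the enzyme cuts only one DNA strand instead of making a double-strand break. The feature table labels the CDS generically as Cas9 and does not mark the mutation. No guide RNA cassette is present, so a guide must be supplied from a separate construct. The plasmid is intended for nickase-based genome editing in mammalian cells.
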