Features (pLannotate 1.2.2; 16 found; start..end, strand, type, name):
     33..412     +  enhancer       CMV enhancer: human cytomegalovirus immediate early enhancer
    414..689     +  promoter       chicken β-actin promoter: No description available
    690..1706    +  intron         chimeric intron: chimera between introns from chicken β-actin and rabbit β-globin
   1810..5913    +  CDS            Cas9: Cas9 (Csn1) endonuclease from the Streptococcus pyogenes Type II CRISPR/Cas system generates RNA-guided double strand breaks in DNA
   6010..6084    +  CDS            HBB (fragment): HBB_PONPY - Experimental evidence at transcript level: Swiss-Prot protein existence level 2. Involved in oxygen transport from the lung to the various peripheral tissues. From Pongo pygmaeus (Bornean orangutan).
   6155..6210    +  polyA_signal   β-globin poly(A) signal: rabbit β-globin polyadenylation signal (Gil and Proudfoot, 1987)
   6585..6742    +  CDS            lacZα (fragment): LacZα fragment of β-galactosidase; lacZ fragment
   6748..6847    -  misc_feature   bom (fragment): basis of mobility region from pBR322
   6949..6984    -  CDS            rop (fragment): Rop protein, which maintains plasmids at low copy number; rop
   7079..7183    +  promoter       AmpR promoter: bla
   7184..8044    +  CDS            AmpR: β-lactamase; bla; confers resistance to ampicillin, carbenicillin, and related antibiotics
   8215..8803    +  rep_origin     ori: high-copy-number ColE1/pMB1/pBR322/pUC origin of replication
   8986..9078    +  CDS            lacI (fragment): lac repressor; lacI; The lac repressor binds to the lac operator to inhibit transcription in E. coli. This inhibition can be relieved by adding lactose or isopropyl-β-D-thiogalactopyranoside (IPTG).
   9091..9112    +  protein_bind   CAP binding site: CAP binding activates transcription in the presence of cAMP. E. coli catabolite activator protein
   9127..9157    +  promoter       lac promoter: promoter for the E. coli lac operon
   9165..9181    +  protein_bind   lac operator: The lac repressor binds to the lac operator to inhibit transcription in E. coli. This inhibition can be relieved by adding lactose or isopropyl-β-D-thiogalactopyranoside (IPTG). lac repressor encoded by lacI
>Addgene plasmid #199256 | AB65_pCAG.Cas9-D10A.rBGpA | addgene full sequence | sequence record 391667 | Addgene NGS Result
GTTTAAACATTTAAATCTCGAGCCATGGATTCGACATTGATTATTGACTAGTTATTAATAGTAATCAATT
ACGGGGTCATTAGTTCATAGCCCATATATGGAGTTCCGCGTTACATAACTTACGGTAAATGGCCCGCCTG
GCTGACCGCCCAACGACCCCCGCCCATTGACGTCAATAATGACGTATGTTCCCATAGTAACGCCAATAGG
GACTTTCCATTGACGTCAATGGGTGGAGTATTTACGGTAAACTGCCCACTTGGCAGTACATCAAGTGTAT
CATATGCCAAGTACGCCCCCTATTGACGTCAATGACGGTAAATGGCCCGCCTGGCATTATGCCCAGTACA
TGACCTTATGGGACTTTCCTACTTGGCAGTACATCTACGTATTAGTCATCGCTATTACCATGGTCGAGGT
GAGCCCCACGTTCTGCTTCACTCTCCCCATCTCCCCCCCCTCCCCACCCCCAATTTTGTATTTATTTATT
TTTTAATTATTTTGTGCAGCGATGGGGGCGGGGGGGGGGGGGGSGCGCGCCAGGCGGGGCGGGGCGGGGC
GAGGGGCGGGGCGGGGCGAGGCGGAGAGGTGCGGCGGCAGCCAATCAGAGCGGCGCGCTCCGAAAGTTTC
CTTTTATGGCGAGGCGGCGGCGGCGGCGGCCCTATAAAAAGCGAAGCGCGCGGCGGGCGGGAGTCGCTGC
GCGCTGCCTTCGCCCCGTGCCCCGCTCCGCCGCCGCCTCGCGCCGCCCGCCCCGGCTCTGACTGACCGCG
TTACTCCCACAGGTGAGCGGGCGGGACGGCCCTTCTCCTCCGGGCTGTAATTAGCGCTTGGTTTAATGAC
GGCTTGTTTCTTTTCTGTGGCTGCGTGAAAGCCTTGAGGGGCTCCGGGAGGGCCCTTTGTGCGGGGGGAG
CGGCTCGGGGGGTGCGTGCGTGTGTGTGTGCGTGGGGAGCGCCGCGTGCGGCTCCGCGCTGCCCGGCGGC
TGTGAGCGCTGCGGGCGCGGCGCGGGGCTTTGTGCGCTCCGCAGTGTGCGCGAGGGGAGCGCGGCCGGGG
GCGGTGCCCCGCGGTGCGGGGGGGGCTGCGAGGGGAACAAAGGCTGCGTGCGGGGTGTGTGCGTGGGGGG
GTGAGCAGGGGGTGTGGGCGCGTCGGTCGGGCTGCAACCCCCCCTGCACCCCCCTCCCCGAGTTGCTGAG
CACGGCCCGGCTTCGGGTGCGGGGCTCCGTACGGGGCGTGGCGCGGGGCTCGCCGTGCCGGGCGGGGGGT
GGCGGCAGGTGGGGGTGCCGGGCGGGGCGGGGCCGCCTCGGGCCGGGGAGGGCTCGGGGGAGGGGCGCGG
CGGCCCCCGGAGCGCCGGCGGCTGTCGAGGCGCGGCGAGCCGCAGCCATTGCCTTTTATGGTAATCGTGC
GAGAGGGCGCAGGGACTTCCTTTGTCCCAAATCTGTGCGGAGCCGAAATCTGGGAGGCGCCGCCGCACCC
CCTCTAGCGGGCGCGGGGCGAAGCGGTGCGGCGCCGGCAGGAAGGAAATGGGCGGGGAGGGCCTTCGTGC
GTCGCCGCGCCGCCGTCCCCTTCTCCCTCTCCAGCCTCGGGGCTGTCCGCGGGGGGACGGCTGCCTTCGG
GGGGGACGGGGCAGGGCGGGGTTCGGCTTCTGGCGTGTGACCGGCGGCTCTAGAGCCTCTGCTAACCATG
TTCATGCCTTCTTCTTTTTCCTACAGCTCCTGGGCAACGTGCTGGTTATTGTGCTGTCTCATCATTTTGG
CAAAGAATTATCGCATGCCTGCAGAGCTCTAGAGTCTAGAGGATCGAACCCTTGCCACCATGGACAAGAA
GTACTCCATTGGGCTCGCTATCGGCACAAACAGCGTCGGCTGGGCCGTCATTACGGACGAGTACAAGGTG
CCGAGCAAAAAATTCAAAGTTCTGGGCAATACCGATCGCCACAGCATAAAGAAGAACCTCATTGGCGCCC
TCCTGTTCGACTCCGGGGAGACGGCCGAAGCCACGCGGCTCAAAAGAACAGCACGGCGCAGATATACCCG
CAGAAAGAATCGGATCTGCTACCTGCAGGAGATCTTTAGTAATGAGATGGCTAAGGTGGATGACTCTTTC
TTCCATAGGCTGGAGGAGTCCTTTTTGGTGGAGGAGGATAAAAAGCACGAGCGCCACCCAATCTTTGGCA
ATATCGTGGACGAGGTGGCGTACCATGAAAAGTACCCAACCATATATCATCTGAGGAAGAAGCTTGTAGA
CAGTACTGATAAGGCTGACTTGCGGTTGATCTATCTCGCGCTGGCGCATATGATCAAATTTCGGGGACAC
TTCCTCATCGAGGGGGACCTGAACCCAGACAACAGCGATGTCGACAAACTCTTTATCCAACTGGTTCAGA
CTTACAATCAGCTTTTCGAAGAGAACCCGATCAACGCATCCGGAGTTGACGCCAAAGCAATCCTGAGCGC
TAGGCTGTCCAAATCCCGGCGGCTCGAAAACCTCATCGCACAGCTCCCTGGGGAGAAGAAGAACGGCCTG
TTTGGTAATCTTATCGCCCTGTCACTCGGGCTGACCCCCAACTTTAAATCTAACTTCGACCTGGCCGAAG
ATGCCAAGCTTCAACTGAGCAAAGACACCTACGATGATGATCTCGACAATCTGCTGGCCCAGATCGGCGA
CCAGTACGCAGACCTTTTTTTGGCGGCAAAGAACCTGTCAGACGCCATTCTGCTGAGTGATATTCTGCGA
GTGAACACGGAGATCACCAAAGCTCCGCTGAGCGCTAGTATGATCAAGCGCTATGATGAGCACCACCAAG
ACTTGACTTTGCTGAAGGCCCTTGTCAGACAGCAACTGCCTGAGAAGTACAAGGAAATTTTCTTCGATCA
GTCTAAAAATGGCTACGCCGGATACATTGACGGCGGAGCAAGCCAGGAGGAATTTTACAAATTTATTAAG
CCCATCTTGGAAAAAATGGACGGCACCGAGGAGCTGCTGGTAAAGCTTAACAGAGAAGATCTGTTGCGCA
AACAGCGCACTTTCGACAATGGAAGCATCCCCCACCAGATTCACCTGGGCGAACTGCACGCTATCCTCAG
GCGGCAAGAGGATTTCTACCCCTTTTTGAAAGATAACAGGGAAAAGATTGAGAAAATCCTCACATTTCGG
ATACCCTACTATGTAGGCCCCCTCGCCCGGGGAAATTCCAGATTCGCGTGGATGACTCGCAAATCAGAAG
AGACCATCACTCCCTGGAACTTCGAGGAAGTCGTGGATAAGGGGGCCTCTGCCCAGTCCTTCATCGAAAG
GATGACTAACTTTGATAAAAATCTGCCTAACGAAAAGGTGCTTCCTAAACACTCTCTGCTGTACGAGTAC
TTCACAGTTTATAACGAGCTCACCAAGGTCAAATACGTCACAGAAGGGATGAGAAAGCCAGCATTCCTGT
CTGGAGAGCAGAAGAAAGCTATCGTGGACCTCCTCTTCAAGACGAACCGGAAAGTTACCGTGAAACAGCT
CAAAGAAGACTATTTCAAAAAGATTGAATGTTTCGACTCTGTTGAAATCAGCGGAGTGGAGGATCGCTTC
AACGCATCCCTGGGAACGTATCACGATCTCCTGAAAATCATTAAAGACAAGGACTTCCTGGACAATGAGG
AGAACGAGGACATTCTTGAGGACATTGTCCTCACCCTTACGTTGTTTGAAGATAGGGAGATGATTGAAGA
ACGCTTGAAAACTTACGCTCATCTCTTCGACGACAAAGTCATGAAACAGCTCAAGAGGCGCCGATATACA
GGATGGGGGCGGCTGTCAAGAAAACTGATCAATGGGATCCGAGACAAGCAGAGTGGAAAGACAATCCTGG
ATTTTCTTAAGTCCGATGGATTTGCCAACCGGAACTTCATGCAGTTGATCCATGATGACTCTCTCACCTT
TAAGGAGGACATCCAGAAAGCACAAGTTTCTGGCCAGGGGGACAGTCTTCACGAGCACATCGCTAATCTT
GCAGGTAGCCCAGCTATCAAAAAGGGAATACTGCAGACCGTTAAGGTCGTGGATGAACTCGTCAAAGTAA
TGGGAAGGCATAAGCCCGAGAATATCGTTATCGAGATGGCCCGAGAGAACCAAACTACCCAGAAGGGACA
GAAGAACAGTAGGGAAAGGATGAAGAGGATTGAAGAGGGTATAAAAGAACTGGGGTCCCAAATCCTTAAG
GAACACCCAGTTGAAAACACCCAGCTTCAGAATGAGAAGCTCTACCTGTACTACCTGCAGAACGGCAGGG
ACATGTACGTGGATCAGGAACTGGACATCAATCGGCTCTCCGACTACGACGTGGATCATATCGTGCCCCA
GTCTTTTCTCAAAGATGATTCTATTGATAATAAAGTGTTGACAAGATCCGATAAAAATAGAGGGAAGAGT
GATAACGTCCCCTCAGAAGAAGTTGTCAAGAAAATGAAAAATTATTGGCGGCAGCTGCTGAACGCCAAAC
TGATCACACAACGGAAGTTCGATAATCTGACTAAGGCTGAACGAGGTGGCCTGTCTGAGTTGGATAAAGC
CGGCTTCATCAAAAGGCAGCTTGTTGAGACACGCCAGATCACCAAGCACGTGGCCCAAATTCTCGATTCA
CGCATGAACACCAAGTACGATGAAAATGACAAACTGATTCGAGAGGTGAAAGTTATTACTCTGAAGTCTA
AGCTGGTCTCAGATTTCAGAAAGGACTTTCAGTTTTATAAGGTGAGAGAGATCAACAATTACCACCATGC
GCATGATGCCTACCTGAATGCAGTGGTAGGCACTGCACTTATCAAAAAATATCCCAAGCTTGAATCTGAA
TTTGTTTACGGAGACTATAAAGTGTACGATGTTAGGAAAATGATCGCAAAGTCTGAGCAGGAAATAGGCA
AGGCCACCGCTAAGTACTTCTTTTACAGCAATATTATGAATTTTTTCAAGACCGAGATTACACTGGCCAA
TGGAGAGATTCGGAAGCGACCACTTATCGAAACAAACGGAGAAACAGGAGAAATCGTGTGGGACAAGGGT
AGGGATTTCGCGACAGTCCGGAAGGTCCTGTCCATGCCGCAGGTGAACATCGTTAAAAAGACCGAAGTAC
AGACCGGAGGCTTCTCCAAGGAAAGTATCCTCCCGAAAAGGAACAGCGACAAGCTGATCGCACGCAAAAA
AGATTGGGACCCCAAGAAATACGGCGGATTCGATTCTCCTACAGTCGCTTACAGTGTACTGGTTGTGGCC
AAAGTGGAGAAAGGGAAGTCTAAAAAACTCAAAAGCGTCAAGGAACTGCTGGGCATCACAATCATGGAGC
GATCAAGCTTCGAAAAAAACCCCATCGACTTTCTCGAGGCGAAAGGATATAAAGAGGTCAAAAAAGACCT
CATCATTAAGCTTCCCAAGTACTCTCTCTTTGAGCTTGAAAACGGCCGGAAACGAATGCTCGCTAGTGCG
GGCGAGCTGCAGAAAGGTAACGAGCTGGCACTGCCCTCTAAATACGTTAATTTCTTGTATCTGGCCAGCC
ACTATGAAAAGCTCAAAGGGTCTCCCGAAGATAATGAGCAGAAGCAGCTGTTCGTGGAACAACACAAACA
CTACCTTGATGAGATCATCGAGCAAATAAGCGAATTCTCCAAAAGAGTGATCCTCGCCGACGCTAACCTC
GATAAGGTGCTTTCTGCTTACAATAAGCACAGGGATAAGCCCATCAGGGAGCAGGCAGAAAACATTATCC
ACTTGTTTACTCTGACCAACTTGGGCGCGCCTGCAGCCTTCAAGTACTTCGACACCACCATAGACAGAAA
GCGGTACACCTCTACAAAGGAGGTCCTGGACGCCACACTGATTCATCAGTCAATTACGGGGCTCTATGAA
ACAAGAATCGACCTCTCTCAGCTCGGTGGAGACAGCAGGGCTGACCCCAAGAAGAAGAGGAAGGTGTGAA
AGGGTTCGATCCCTACCGGTTAGTAATGAGTTTGGCCGCACTTAAGTTACGCGTGGAAATTCACTCCTCA
GGTGCAGGCTGCCTATCAGAAGGTGGTGGCTGGTGTGGCCAATGCCCTGGCTCACAAATACCACTGAGAT
CTTTTTCCCTCTGCCAAAAATTATGGGGACATCATGAAGCCCCTTGAGCATCTGACTTCTGGCTAATAAA
GGAAATTTATTTTCATTGCAATAGTGTGTTGGAATTTTTTGTGTCTCTCACTCGGAAGGACATATGGGAG
GGCAAATCATTTAAAACATCAGAATGAGTATTTGGTTTAGAGTTTGGCAACATATGCCCATATGCTGGCT
GCCATGAACAAAGGTTGGCTATAAAGAGGTCATCAGTATATGAAACAGCCCCCTGCTGTCCATTCCTTAT
TCCATAGAAAAGCCTTGACTTGAGGTTAGATTTTTTTTATATTTTGTTTTGTGTTATTTTTTTCTTTAAC
ATCCCTAAAATTTTCCTTACATGTTTTACTAGCCAGATTTTTCCTCCTCTCCTGACTACTCCCAGTCATA
GCTGTCCCTCTTCTCTTATGGAGATCCCTCGACCTGCAGCCCAAGCTGATCCCGGGATTTAAATGTTTAA
ACGAATTCACTGGCCGTCGTTTTACAACGTCGTGACTGGGAAAACCCTGGCGTTACCCAACTTAATCGCC
TTGCAGCACATCCCCCTTTCGCCAGCTGGCGTAATAGCGAAGAGGCCCGCACCGATCGCCCTTCCCAACA
GTTGCGCAGCCTGAATGGCGAATGGCGCCTGATGCGGTATTTTCTCCTTACGCATCTGTGCGGTATTTCA
CACCGCATATGGTGCACTCTCAGTACAATCTGCTCTGATGCCGCATAGTTAAGCCAGCCCCGACACCCGC
CAACACCCGCTGACGCGCCCTGACGGGCTTGTCTGCTCCCGGCATCCGCTTACAGACAAGCTGTGACCGT
CTCCGGGAGCTGCATGTGTCAGAGGTTTTCACCGTCATCACCGAAACGCGCGAGACGAAAGGGCCTCGTG
ATACGCCTATTTTTATAGGTTAATGTCATGATAATAATGGTTTCTTAGACGTCAGGTGGCACTTTTCGGG
GAAATGTGCGCGGAACCCCTATTTGTTTATTTTTCTAAATACATTCAAATATGTATCCGCTCATGAGACA
ATAACCCTGATAAATGCTTCAATAATATTGAAAAAGGAAGAGTATGAGTATTCAACATTTCCGTGTCGCC
CTTATTCCCTTTTTTGCGGCATTTTGCCTTCCTGTTTTTGCTCACCCAGAAACGCTGGTGAAAGTAAAAG
ATGCTGAAGATCAGTTGGGTGCACGAGTGGGTTACATCGAACTGGATCTCAACAGCGGTAAGATCCTTGA
GAGTTTTCGCCCCGAAGAACGTTTTCCAATGATGAGCACTTTTAAAGTTCTGCTATGTGGCGCGGTATTA
TCCCGTATTGACGCCGGGCAAGAGCAACTCGGTCGCCGCATACACTATTCTCAGAATGACTTGGTTGAGT
ACTCACCAGTCACAGAAAAGCATCTTACGGATGGCATGACAGTAAGAGAATTATGCAGTGCTGCCATAAC
CATGAGTGATAACACTGCGGCCAACTTACTTCTGACAACGATCGGAGGACCGAAGGAGCTAACCGCTTTT
TTGCACAACATGGGGGATCATGTAACTCGCCTTGATCGTTGGGAACCGGAGCTGAATGAAGCCATACCAA
ACGACGAGCGTGACACCACGATGCCTGTAGCAATGGCAACAACGTTGCGCAAACTATTAACTGGCGAACT
ACTTACTCTAGCTTCCCGGCAACAATTAATAGACTGGATGGAGGCGGATAAAGTTGCAGGACCACTTCTG
CGCTCGGCCCTTCCGGCTGGCTGGTTTATTGCTGATAAATCTGGAGCCGGTGAGCGTGGGTCTCGCGGTA
TCATTGCAGCACTGGGGCCAGATGGTAAGCCCTCCCGTATCGTAGTTATCTACACGACGGGGAGTCAGGC
AACTATGGATGAACGAAATAGACAGATCGCTGAGATAGGTGCCTCACTGATTAAGCATTGGTAACTGTCA
GACCAAGTTTACTCATATATACTTTAGATTGATTTAAAACTTCATTTTTAATTTAAAAGGATCTAGGTGA
AGATCCTTTTTGATAATCTCATGACCAAAATCCCTTAACGTGAGTTTTCGTTCCACTGAGCGTCAGACCC
CGTAGAAAAGATCAAAGGATCTTCTTGAGATCCTTTTTTTCTGCGCGTAATCTGCTGCTTGCAAACAAAA
AAACCACCGCTACCAGCGGTGGTTTGTTTGCCGGATCAAGAGCTACCAACTCTTTTTCCGAAGGTAACTG
GCTTCAGCAGAGCGCAGATACCAAATACTGTTCTTCTAGTGTAGCCGTAGTTAGGCCACCACTTCAAGAA
CTCTGTAGCACCGCCTACATACCTCGCTCTGCTAATCCTGTTACCAGTGGCTGCTGCCAGTGGCGATAAG
TCGTGTCTTACCGGGTTGGACTCAAGACGATAGTTACCGGATAAGGCGCAGCGGTCGGGCTGAACGGGGG
GTTCGTGCACACAGCCCAGCTTGGAGCGAACGACCTACACCGAACTGAGATACCTACAGCGTGAGCTATG
AGAAAGCGCCACGCTTCCCGAAGGGAGAAAGGCGGACAGGTATCCGGTAAGCGGCAGGGTCGGAACAGGA
GAGCGCACGAGGGAGCTTCCAGGGGGAAACGCCTGGTATCTTTATAGTCCTGTCGGGTTTCGCCACCTCT
GACTTGAGCGTCGATTTTTGTGATGCTCGTCAGGGGGGCGGAGCCTATGGAAAAACGCCAGCAACGCGGC
CTTTTTACGGTTCCTGGCCTTTTGCTGGCCTTTTGCTCACATGTTCTTTCCTGCGTTATCCCCTGATTCT
GTGGATAACCGTATTACCGCCTTTGAGTGAGCTGATACCGCTCGCCGCAGCCGAACGACCGAGCGCAGCG
AGTCAGTGAGCGAGGAAGCGGAAGAGCGCCCAATACGCAAACCGCCTCTCCCCGCGCGTTGGCCGATTCA
TTAATGCAGCTGGCACGACAGGTTTCCCGACTGGAAAGCGGGCAGTGAGCGCAACGCAATTAATGTGAGT
TAGCTCACTCATTAGGCACCCCAGGCTTTACACTTTATGCTTCCGGCTCGTATGTTGTGTGGAATTGTGA
GCGGATAACAATTTCACACAGGAAACAGCTATGACCATGATTACGCCAAGCTT
